Addgene plasmid #139878: pBEL1753
Purpose: Expression plasmid for naturally occurring 6xMCE protein (without TM region)
Depositing lab: Gira Bhabha & Damian Ekiert. Depositing organization: NYU Grossman School of Medicine. Publication: LetB Structure Reveals a Tunnel for Lipid Transport across the Bacterial Envelope. Isom GL, Coudray N, MacRae MR, McManus CT, Ekiert DC, Bhabha G. Cell. 2020 Apr 30;181(3):653-664.e19. doi: 10.1016/j.cell.2020.03.030. PubMed 32359438.
Backbone
  Vector backbone: pET21a
  Vector type: Bacterial Expression
Growth in bacteria
  Bacterial resistance: Ampicillin, 100 μg/mL
  Growth temperature: 37°C
  Growth strain: DH5alpha
  Copy number: High Copy
Gene/Insert
  Gene/Insert name: Pseudomonas_aeruginosa_PA4689
  Species: E. coli
  Mutation: Pseudomonas_aeruginosa_PA4689(41-768)-6xHis
  Cloning method: Gibson Cloning
Terms and licenses: Academic/Nonprofit Terms; Industry Terms: Not Available to Industry
Depositor comments: Please visit https://www.biorxiv.org/content/10.1101/748145v1 for bioRxiv preprint.
How to cite: pBEL1753 was a gift from Gira Bhabha & Damian Ekiert (Addgene plasmid # 139878 ; http://n2t.net/addgene:139878 ; RRID:Addgene_139878)
