[The description below was written by a language model from this plasmid's Addgene catalogue record and pLannotate feature annotations shown in this document.]
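Description:
pBEL1753 is a bacterial expression plasmid built on the pET21a backbone for producing a soluble form of PA4689, a naturally occurring protein from Pseudomonas aeruginosa containing six MCE domains. The insert, assembled by Gibson cloning, encodes residues 41–768 with a C-terminal 6xHis tag, so the N-terminal transmembrane region is omitted. The catalogue lists the species as E. coli, which conflicts with the Pseudomonas origin given in the insert name. The feature table does not annotate the insert itself, but the roughly 2.3 kb unannotated gap between the T7 promoter/lac operator and the T7 terminator is where it would sit. A short "SET1" fragment called just upstream of the terminator is probably an incidental match to pET backbone sequence rather than a deliberate solubility tag.

Expression is driven by the T7 promoter, which requires a host supplying T7 RNA polymerase. The adjacent lac operator and the plasmid-borne lacI gene, with its own promoter, keep transcription repressed until IPTG is added. The plasmid is selected with ampicillin through the AmpR β-lactamase cassette and replicates from a ColE1/pBR322-type origin, accompanied by the bom and rop elements inherited from pBR322. The catalogue describes it as high copy, although rop normally moderates copy number. An f1 origin is also present, along with remnant tetracycline-resistance fragments, a loxP site and a small MCS fragment, none of which has a stated role here.

The construct is used for recombinant production and His-tag affinity purification of this multi-MCE protein. It comes from work on the structure of LetB and related MCE proteins that form tunnels for lipid transport across the bacterial envelope.
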