Features (pLannotate 1.2.2; 18 found; start..end, strand, type, name):
    370..447     -  promoter       lacI promoter: lacI
    455..734     -  CDS            TcR (fragment): tetracycline efflux protein; tet; confers resistance to tetracycline
    756..774     +  promoter       T7 promoter: promoter for bacteriophage T7 RNA polymerase
    775..799     +  protein_bind   lac operator: The lac repressor binds to the lac operator to inhibit transcription in E. coli. This inhibition can be relieved by adding lactose or isopropyl-β-D-thiogalactopyranoside (IPTG). lac repressor encoded by lacI
   3089..3138    +  CDS            SET1 (fragment): solubility-enhancement tag derived from T7 phage gene 10B
   3146..3193    +  terminator     T7 terminator: transcription terminator for bacteriophage T7 RNA polymerase
   3230..3658    +  rep_origin     f1 ori (sequence partly withheld): f1 bacteriophage origin of replication; arrow indicates direction of (+) strand synthesis
   3760..3793    +  protein_bind   loxP: Cre-mediated recombination occurs in the 8-bp core sequence (GCATACAT). Cre recombinase
   3823..3841    +  misc_feature   MCS (fragment): pBluescript multiple cloning site
   3872..3976    +  promoter       AmpR promoter: bla
   3977..4837    +  CDS            AmpR: β-lactamase; bla; confers resistance to ampicillin, carbenicillin, and related antibiotics
   5008..5596    +  rep_origin     ori: high-copy-number ColE1/pMB1/pBR322/pUC origin of replication
   5782..5921    -  misc_feature   bom: basis of mobility region from pBR322
   6023..6214    -  CDS            rop: Rop protein, which maintains plasmids at low copy number; rop
   6231..6611    +  CDS            YPB1_ECOLX: Protein predicted: Swiss-Prot protein existence level 4. From Escherichia coli.
   6683..6974    -  CDS            TcR (fragment): tetracycline efflux protein; tet; confers resistance to tetracycline
   6989..7010    -  protein_bind   CAP binding site: CAP binding activates transcription in the presence of cAMP. E. coli catabolite activator protein
   7023..369     -  CDS            lacI (across the origin): lac repressor; lacI; The lac repressor binds to the lac operator to inhibit transcription in E. coli. This inhibition can be relieved by adding lactose or isopropyl-β-D-thiogalactopyranoside (IPTG).
>Addgene plasmid #139878 | pBEL1753 | addgene full sequence | sequence record 309624 | Addgene NGS Result
GATCAGCCCACTGACGCGTTGCGCGAGAAGATTGTGCACCGCCGCTTTACAGGCTTCGACGCCGCTTCGT
TCTACCATCGACACCACCACGCTGGCACCCAGTTGATCGGCGCGAGATTTAATCGCCGCGACAATTTGCG
ACGGCGCGTGCAGGGCCAGACTGGAGGTGGCAACGCCAATCAGCAACGACTGTTTGCCCGCCAGTTGTTG
TGCCACGCGGTTGGGAATGTAATTCAGCTCCGCCATCGCCGCTTCCACTTTTTCCCGCGTTTTCGCAGAA
ACGTGGCTGGCCTGGTTCACCACGCGGGAAACGGTCTGATAAGAGACACCGGCATACTCTGCGACATCGT
ATAACGTTACTGGTTTCACATTCACCACCCTGAATTGACTCTCTTCCGGGCGCTATCATGCCATACCGCG
AAAGGTTTTGCGCCATTCGATGGTGTCCGGGATCTCGACGCTCTCCCTTATGCGACTCCTGCATTAGGAA
GCAGCCCAGTAGTAGGTTGAGGCCGTTGAGCACCGCCGCCGCAAGGAATGGTGCATGCAAGGAGATGGCG
CCCAACAGTCCCCCGGCCACGGGGCCTGCCACCATACCCACGCCGAAACAAGCGCTCATGAGCCCGAAGT
GGCGAGCCCGATCTTCCCCATCGGTGATGTCGGCGATATAGGCGCCAGCAACCGCACCTGTGGCGCCGGT
GATGCCGGCCACGATGCGTCCGGCGTAGAGGATCGAGATCTCGATCCCGCGAAATTAATACGACTCACTA
TAGGGGAATTGTGAGCGGATAACAATTCCCCTCTAGAAATAATTTTGTTTAACTTTGGCCCAGGCGGCCA
GGAGGGTCTCACATGGGCGTGGACATCCAGGTTCGCTTTGAATCAGGAGATGGTATTCAGGCAAATAAGA
CCGAAGTGTTGTACAAAGGAATTTCTGTTGGTAAGGTGACCGATTTACACGTATCGAAAGATATCAAGGG
TGTCGTCGCGACGATCGAGATCAAGAAAGAAGCCCAGGAATACCTTTCGAAGGATACTCGTTTCTGGTTA
GTTAAGCCGCGTGTCTCACTTGCCGGAGTTACAGGCTTAGAGACGTTGGTGTCAGGGGTTTACATCGCGG
TGGATCCCGTGAAAGGGGAGAAGGAGGAACGCTACTTTACTGCGTTAAAAGAACCGCCACCCTTATCTGA
CAAATTACCAGGTTTACACCTTACTTTGAAGGCTGATCGTTTAGGAAGTTTGGAGCAGGGGAGCCCGGTA
TTTTATCGTCAAATTCAAGTGGGCCAAGTTAAATCTTTCCAGTTGGGTGACGATCAGCGTACTATCGAGA
TCAAGGTACATATCGAACCGGCTTATGCGGATTTAGTTCGTAAACACACCCGTTTCTGGAACGCCTCTGG
AATTTCGATTAGTGGGGGATTATCGGGATTTAAAGTGCATAGCGAATCCCTTTTGACATTGGTTGCTGGC
GGGATCGCGTTTTCGACCCCAGAAAATCGTACCGATTCTCCGCCTACAGACCCCAGCAAGCCCTTTCGCT
TGTACGACGACTATGATGCCGCGCAGGCCGGCTTACGCGTCAAACTTAAAATGAACGACGTGAGCGGGAT
TGACCCTGGGCGCACTCCGGTAATGTTTAACGGAGTTCAAGTCGGTCTGGTGAAGTCCATCGACATGGGT
AAAGACTACTCCTCCGCTACTGCTGACCTGGCGATGGACCCACGCGTCGAAGACATGCTTTTGGAAGGGA
CCGAGTTCTGGACGGTCAAACCGAGTATCAGCTTGGCCGGGATTACAGGTCTTGAGGCGTTAGTCAAGGG
AAACTACATTGACGTGCGTTTCGCAAAGTCTGGGGCGCCGTCCCGCGAATTTACAATCCGTCCAAAAGCT
CCCCCATTGAACACCGATGCGCCTGGACTTCATTTGGTCTTAACGAGCGACAAGTTAGGATCTATTGATA
TCGGTGCACCTATCTTGTACCGTCAAGTTCGCGTTGGCAGTGTCCAAAGTTACCAGCTGTCGCGTGATCG
TCAACGTGTCGTGGTAGGTGTTCATATCGAGCCCGAGTACGCTCATCTTGTCAACACGTCGACGCGCTTT
TGGAACAGCTCTGGGATTACACTTACAGGCAATTTAAGCGGGGTACAAGTCAAATCCGAGTCATTGCAAA
CGCTTATTACGGGTGGCATCTCCTTTGACACGCTGGACCCCAAGGCCCCAACAGTCACCAAGGTCCGCCG
CTTCACACTGTTCGATAGTGAAGAGGCTGCCATGGCTCGCGGGGTTGAGATTCAGTTGTCAATCGACAAT
GCGGATGGACTGCGTGAGGGAACACCCATTCGCTTTAAGGGGCTTGACATCGGTAAAATTGAATCGGTCG
AGCTTAACCCCGACTTGAGCGGGGTCTTAATGAAGGCACGTTTAACTTCGGCCGGAGAGCGTGTTGCCCG
TTCCGGTACTCGTTTCTGGGTTGTTCGTCCTGCTTTAGGTCTTTTGCGCACAGAAAACCTGGGAACACTG
GTGTCAGGGCCGTACATCGAAGCGTTACCTAGTAGCACTCCCGGCGAGCGCCAAGCACGCTTTCAAACAT
TAGCCGAGGCCCCGAACCTGCTGGGCCGTGAAAACGGACTGCGCTTAACTTTATCAGCCCCCCGTAAGGG
CTCAATCAAACCCGGCAACCTTGTAACGTATCGCCAAATTCCTGTTGGGAAAGTGGTCGATTTAGCATTG
GGGGAACAGGCTGACCGTGTTCTGATCTCTATCCTGATTGAGCCGCGCTACGTGCCTCTTGTGCGTACTG
GCTCGCGTTTTTGGAATGCGAGTGGGTTCGGCGTCGACGCATCGCTGTTCAAAGGTTTGTCTCTTCGCAC
CGAATCGATGGAGGCGCTGATGGAAGGCGGAATTGCATTCGCAACGCCTAATAACGCACAGATGGGGGAA
CCTGCAAAGCCTGGGCAAACCTTCGCCCTTTTCGACAGTGCCAACGACGAGTGGTTGGAGTGGGCCCCAA
AAATTCCCCTGAAGGAAACCGCCCGCCGCGGCGAGACCCATCACCACCATCACCATTAAGGCCAGGCCGG
CCGATCCGGCTGCTAACAAAGCCCGAAAGGAAGCTGAGTTGGCTGCTGCCACCGCTGAGCAATAACTAGC
ATAACCCCTTGGGGCCTCTAAACGGGTCTTGAGGGGTTTTTTGCTGAAAGGAGGAACTATATCCGGATTG
GCGAATGGG
[124 nt withheld, positions 3230-3353]
C
[91 nt withheld, positions 3355-3445]
A
[49 nt withheld, positions 3447-3495]
CCTTTGACGTTGGAGTCCACGTTCTTT
[37 nt withheld, positions 3523-3559]
ACCCTATCTCGGTCTATTCTTTTGATTTATAAGGGATTTTGCCGATTTCGGCCTATTGGTTAAAAAATGA
GCTGATTTAACAAAAATTTAACGCGAATTTTAACAAAATATTAACGCTTACAATTTAGGTGGCACTTTTC
GGGGAACGACGACCTGCAGCCAAGCTAGCTTGGCTGGACGTAAACTCCTCTTCAGACCTAATAACTTCGT
ATAGCATACATTATACGAAGTTATATTAAGGGTTATTGAATATGATCGGAATTGGGCTGCAGGAATTCGA
TAGCTTGGCTGCAGGTCGACCTCGAGGATGTGCGCGGAACCCCTATTTGTTTATTTTTCTAAATACATTC
AAATATGTATCCGCTCATGAGACAATAACCCTGATAAATGCTTCAATAATATTGAAAAAGGAAGAGTATG
AGTATTCAACATTTCCGTGTCGCCCTTATTCCCTTTTTTGCGGCATTTTGCCTTCCTGTTTTTGCTCACC
CAGAAACGCTGGTGAAAGTAAAAGATGCTGAAGATCAGTTGGGTGCACGAGTGGGTTACATCGAACTGGA
TCTCAACAGCGGTAAGATCCTTGAGAGTTTTCGCCCCGAAGAACGTTTTCCAATGATGAGCACTTTTAAA
GTTCTGCTATGTGGCGCGGTATTATCCCGTATTGACGCCGGGCAAGAGCAACTCGGTCGCCGCATACACT
ATTCTCAGAATGACTTGGTTGAGTACTCACCAGTCACAGAAAAGCATCTTACGGATGGCATGACAGTAAG
AGAATTATGCAGTGCTGCCATAACCATGAGTGATAACACTGCGGCCAACTTACTTCTGACAACGATCGGA
GGACCGAAGGAGCTAACCGCTTTTTTGCACAACATGGGGGATCATGTAACTCGCCTTGATCGTTGGGAAC
CGGAGCTGAATGAAGCCATACCAAACGACGAGCGTGACACCACGATGCCTGCAGCAATGGCAACAACGTT
GCGCAAACTATTAACTGGCGAACTACTTACTCTAGCTTCCCGGCAACAATTAATAGACTGGATGGAGGCG
GATAAAGTTGCAGGACCACTTCTGCGCTCGGCCCTTCCGGCTGGCTGGTTTATTGCTGATAAATCTGGAG
CCGGTGAGCGTGGCTCTCGCGGTATCATTGCAGCACTGGGGCCAGATGGTAAGCCCTCCCGTATCGTAGT
TATCTACACGACGGGGAGTCAGGCAACTATGGATGAACGAAATAGACAGATCGCTGAGATAGGTGCCTCA
CTGATTAAGCATTGGTAACTGTCAGACCAAGTTTACTCATATATACTTTAGATTGATTTAAAACTTCATT
TTTAATTTAAAAGGATCTAGGTGAAGATCCTTTTTGATAATCTCATGACCAAAATCCCTTAACGTGAGTT
TTCGTTCCACTGAGCGTCAGACCCCGTAGAAAAGATCAAAGGATCTTCTTGAGATCCTTTTTTTCTGCGC
GTAATCTGCTGCTTGCAAACAAAAAAACCACCGCTACCAGCGGTGGTTTGTTTGCCGGATCAAGAGCTAC
CAACTCTTTTTCCGAAGGTAACTGGCTTCAGCAGAGCGCAGATACCAAATACTGTCCTTCTAGTGTAGCC
GTAGTTAGGCCACCACTTCAAGAACTCTGTAGCACCGCCTACATACCTCGCTCTGCTAATCCTGTTACCA
GTGGCTGCTGCCAGTGGCGATAAGTCGTGTCTTACCGGGTTGGACTCAAGACGATAGTTACCGGATAAGG
CGCAGCGGTCGGGCTGAACGGGGGGTTCGTGCACACAGCCCAGCTTGGAGCGAACGACCTACACCGAACT
GAGATACCTACAGCGTGAGCTATGAGAAAGCGCCACGCTTCCCGAAGGGAGAAAGGCGGACAGGTATCCG
GTAAGCGGCAGGGTCGGAACAGGAGAGCGCACGAGGGAGCTTCCAGGGGGAAACGCCTGGTATCTTTATA
GTCCTGTCGGGTTTCGCCACCTCTGACTTGAGCGTCGATTTTTGTGATGCTCGTCAGGGGGGCGGAGCCT
ATGGAAAAACGCCAGCAACGCGGCCTTTTTACGGTTCCTGGCCTTTTGCTGGCCTTTTGCTCACATGTTC
TTTCCTGCGTTATCCCCTGATTCTGTGGATAACCGTATTACCGCCTTTGAGTGAGCTGATACCGCTCGCC
GCAGCCGAACGACCGAGCGCAGCGAGTCAGTGAGCGAGGAAGCGGAAGAGCGCCTGATGCGGTATTTTCT
CCTTACGCATCTGTGCGGTATTTCACACCGCAATGGTGCACTCTCAGTACAATCTGCTCTGATGCCGCAT
AGTTAAGCCAGTATACACTCCGCTATCGCTACGTGACTGGGTCATGGCTGCGCCCCGACACCCGCCAACA
CCCGCTGACGCGCCCTGACGGGCTTGTCTGCTCCCGGCATCCGCTTACAGACAAGCTGTGACCGTCTCCG
GGAGCTGCATGTGTCAGAGGTTTTCACCGTCATCACCGAAACGCGCGAGGCAGCTGCGGTAAAGCTCATC
AGCGTGGTCGTGAAGCGATTCACAGATGTCTGCCTGTTCATCCGCGTCCAGCTCGTTGAGTTTCTCCAGA
AGCGTTAATGTCTGGCTTCTGATAAAGCGGGCCATGTTAAGGGCGGTTTTTTCCTGTTTGGTCACTGATG
CCTCCGTGTAAGGGGGATTTCTGTTCATGGGGGTAATGATACCGATGAAACGAGAGAGGATGCTCACGAT
ACGGGTTACTGATGATGAACATGCCCGGTTACTGGAACGTTGTGAGGGTAAACAACTGGCGGTATGGATG
CGGCGGGACCAGAGAAAAATCACTCAGGGTCAATGCCAGCGCTTCGTTAATACAGATGTAGGTGTTCCAC
AGGGTAGCCAGCAGCATCCTGCGATGCAGATCCGGAACATAATGGTGCAGGGCGCTGACTTCCGCGTTTC
CAGACTTTACGAAACACGGAAACCGAAGACCATTCATGTTGTTGCTCAGGTCGCAGACGTTTTGCAGCAG
CAGTCGCTTCACGTTCGCTCGCGTATCGGTGATTCATTCTGCTAACCAGTAAGGCAACCCCGCCAGCCTA
GCCGGGTCCTCAACGACAGGAGCACGATCATGCGCACCCGTGGGGCCGCCATGCCGGCGATAATGGCCTG
CTTCTCGCCGAAACGTTTGGTGGCGGGACCAGTGACGAAGGCTTGAGCGAGGGCGTGCAAGATTCCGAAT
ACCGCAAGCGACAGGCCGATCATCGTCGCGCTCCAGCGAAAGCGGTCCTCGCCGAAAATGACCCAGAGCG
CTGCCGGCACCTGTCCTACGAGTTGCATGATAAAGAAGACAGTCATAAGTGCGGCGACGATAGTCATGCC
CCGCGCCCACCGGAAGGAGCTGACTGGGTTGAAGGCTCTCAAGGGCATCGGTCGAGATCCCGGTGCCTAA
TGAGTGAGCTAACTTACATTAATTGCGTTGCGCTCACTGCCCGCTTTCCAGTCGGGAAACCTGTCGTGCC
AGCTGCATTAATGAATCGGCCAACGCGCGGGGAGAGGCGGTTTGCGTATTGGGCGCCAGGGTGGTTTTTC
TTTTCACCAGTGAGACGGGCAACAGCTGATTGCCCTTCACCGCCTGGCCCTGAGAGAGTTGCAGCAAGCG
GTCCACGCTGGTTTGCCCCAGCAGGCGAAAATCCTGTTTGATGGTGGTTAACGGCGGGATATAACATGAG
CTGTCTTCGGTATCGTCGTATCCCACTACCGAGATATCCGCACCAACGCGCAGCCCGGACTCGGTAATGG
CGCGCATTGCGCCCAGCGCCATCTGATCGTTGGCAACCAGCATCGCAGTGGGAACGATGCCCTCATTCAG
CATTTGCATGGTTTGTTGAAAACCGGACATGGCACTCCAGTCGCCTTCCCGTTCCGCTATCGGCTGAATT
TGATTGCGAGTGAGATATTTATGCCAGCCAGCCAGACGCAGACGCGCCGAGACAGAACTTAATGGGCCCG
CTAACAGCGCGATTTGCTGGTGACCCAATGCGACCAGATGCTCCACGCCCAGTCGCGTACCGTCTTCATG
GGAGAAAATAATACTGTTGATGGGTGTCTGGTCAGAGACATCAAGAAATAACGCCGGAACATTAGTGCAG
GCAGCTTCCACAGCAATGGCATCCTGGTCATCCAGCGGATAGTTAAT
